Addgene plasmid #113942: pRSM42
Purpose: Constitutive bacterial expression of red fluorescent Ca2+ sensor jRGECO1a
Depositing lab: Robert Campbell & Thomas Hughes. Depositing organization: Montana State University. Publication: Understanding the Fluorescence Change in Red Genetically Encoded Calcium Ion Indicators. Molina RS, Qian Y, Wu J, Shen Y, Campbell RE, Drobizhev M, Hughes TE. Biophys J. 2019 May 21;116(10):1873-1886. doi: 10.1016/j.bpj.2019.04.007. Epub 2019 Apr 13. PubMed 31054773.
Backbone
  Vector backbone: pUE
  Backbone size w/o insert (bp): 2846
  Total vector size (bp): 4100
  Vector type: Bacterial Expression
Growth in bacteria
  Bacterial resistance: Kanamycin, 50 μg/mL
  Growth temperature: 37°C
  Growth strain: DH5alpha
  Copy number: High Copy
Gene/Insert
  Gene/Insert name: jRGECO1a
  Species: Synthetic
  Insert size (bp): 1254
  Tag / fusion protein: 6xHis (N terminal on insert)
  Cloning method: Ligation Independent Cloning
  Sequencing primers: 5′ T7; 3′ T7 term
Resource information
  A portion of this plasmid was derived from a plasmid made by: Robert Campbell, University of Alberta.
Terms and licenses: Academic/Nonprofit Terms; Industry Terms: Not Available to Industry
Depositor comments: Please visit https://www.biorxiv.org/content/early/2018/10/04/435891 for bioRxiv preprint.
How to cite: pRSM42 was a gift from Robert Campbell & Thomas Hughes (Addgene plasmid # 113942 ; http://n2t.net/addgene:113942 ; RRID:Addgene_113942)
