[The description below was written by a language model from this plasmid's Addgene catalogue record and pLannotate feature annotations shown in this document.]
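Description:
pRSM42 is a 4.1 kb bacterial expression plasmid built on the pUE backbone for constitutive production of the red fluorescent calcium indicator jRGECO1a in E. coli. It replicates from a high-copy ColE1/pUC-type origin and is selected with kanamycin through a Tn5 aminoglycoside phosphotransferase (NeoR/KanR) gene driven by the bla (AmpR) promoter. An f1 phage origin is also present, along with short remnants of lacZα and lacI that are only fragments and are not expected to be functional.

The synthetic jRGECO1a insert (about 1.25 kb) sits between a T7 promoter region with a T7 gene 10 ribosome binding site and a T7 terminator. The open reading frame begins with an N-terminal leader containing a 6xHis tag (picked up by the annotation software as a capTEV fragment), the T7 gene 10 leader tag and an Xpress epitope with an enterokinase site, which allow affinity purification and detection. The sensor itself is annotated in three parts that match its known design: a calmodulin-binding peptide from smooth muscle myosin light chain kinase, a circularly permuted red fluorescent protein domain (matched by homology to HyPerRed, which shares the same type of scaffold), and a calmodulin domain. Calcium-dependent binding of calmodulin to the peptide alters the chromophore environment and changes fluorescence. The catalogue entry describes expression as constitutive, but the only promoter annotated upstream of the insert is T7, so the element responsible for constitutive transcription is not identified in the record. The depositor and repository sequences give essentially identical annotations. The plasmid was deposited in connection with photophysical studies of the fluorescence change in red calcium indicators.
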