Features (pLannotate 1.2.2; 16 found; start..end, strand, type, name):
      4..51      +  terminator     T7 terminator: transcription terminator for bacteriophage T7 RNA polymerase
     77..143     +  CDS            lacZα (fragment): LacZα fragment of β-galactosidase; lacZ fragment
    148..576     +  rep_origin     f1 ori (sequence partly withheld): f1 bacteriophage origin of replication; arrow indicates direction of (+) strand synthesis
    629..733     +  promoter       AmpR promoter: bla
    734..1528    +  CDS            NeoR/KanR: aminoglycoside phosphotransferase from Tn5; aph(3')-II (or nptII); confers resistance to neomycin, kanamycin, and G418 (Geneticin®)
   1699..2287    +  rep_origin     ori: high-copy-number ColE1/pMB1/pBR322/pUC origin of replication
   2470..2523    +  CDS            lacI (fragment): lac repressor; lacI; The lac repressor binds to the lac operator to inhibit transcription in E. coli. This inhibition can be relieved by adding lactose or isopropyl-β-D-thiogalactopyranoside (IPTG).
   2543..2561    +  promoter       T7 promoter: promoter for bacteriophage T7 RNA polymerase
   2645..2664    +  RBS            RBS (fragment): efficient ribosome binding site from bacteriophage T7 gene 10 (Olins and Rangwala, 1989)
   2687..2707    +  CDS            capTEV™ (fragment): composite tag for in vivo biotinylation, TEV protease cleavage, and 6xHis tagging
   2708..2740    +  CDS            T7 tag (gene 10 leader): leader peptide from bacteriophage T7 gene 10 promotes efficient translation in E. coli
   2744..2767    +  CDS            Xpress™ tag: Xpress™ epitope tag, including an enterokinase recognition and cleavage site
   2789..2845    +  CDS            calmodulin-binding peptide: calmodulin-binding peptide from avian smooth muscle myosin light chain kinase
   2851..3577    +  CDS            HyPerRed (fragment): red fluorescent genetically encoded indicator for H2O2 ()
   3584..3934    +  CDS            CALMA_ARBPU (fragment): Experimental evidence at protein level: Swiss-Prot protein existence level 1. Calmodulin mediates the control of a large number of enzymes, ion channels and other proteins by Ca(2+). Among the enzymes to be stimulated by the calmodulin-Ca(2+) complex are a number of protein kinases and phosphatases. From Arbacia punctulata (Punctuate sea urchin).
   4047..4096    +  CDS            SET1 (fragment): solubility-enhancement tag derived from T7 phage gene 10B
>Addgene plasmid #113942 | pRSM42 | depositor full sequence | sequence record 215163 | pRSM42 sequence 4100 bps
TAACTAGCATAACCCCTTGGGGCCTCTAAACGGGTCTTGAGGGGTTTTTTGCTGAAAGGAGGAACTATAT
CCGGATCTGGCGTAATAGCGAAGAGGCCCGCACCGATCGCCCTTCCCAACAGTTGCGCAGCCTGAATGGC
GAATGGG
[124 nt withheld, positions 148-271]
C
[91 nt withheld, positions 273-363]
A
[49 nt withheld, positions 365-413]
CCTTTGACGTTGGAGTCCACGTTCTTT
[37 nt withheld, positions 441-477]
ACCCTATCTCGGTCTATTCTTTTGATTTATAAGGGATTTTGCCGATTTCGGCCTATTGGTTAAAAAATGA
GCTGATTTAACAAAAATTTAACGCGAATTTTAACAAAATATTAACGCTTACAATTTAGGTGGCACTTTTC
GGGGAAATGTGCGCGGAACCCCTATTTGTTTATTTTTCTAAATACATTCAAATATGTATCCGCTCATGAG
ACAATAACCCTGATAAATGCTTCAATAATATTGAAAAAGGAAGAGTATGATTGAACAAGATGGATTGCAC
GCAGGTTCTCCGGCCGCTTGGGTGGAGAGGCTATTCGGCTATGACTGGGCACAACAGACAATCGGCTGCT
CTGATGCCGCCGTGTTCCGGCTGTCAGCGCAGGGGCGCCCGGTTCTTTTTGTCAAGACCGACCTGTCCGG
TGCCCTGAATGAACTGCAAGACGAGGCAGCGCGGCTATCGTGGCTGGCCACGACGGGCGTTCCTTGCGCA
GCTGTGCTCGACGTTGTCACTGAAGCGGGAAGGGACTGGCTGCTATTGGGCGAAGTGCCGGGGCAGGATC
TCCTGTCATCTCACCTTGCTCCTGCCGAGAAAGTATCCATCATGGCTGATGCAATGCGGCGGCTGCATAC
GCTTGATCCGGCTACCTGCCCATTCGACCACCAAGCGAAACATCGCATCGAGCGAGCACGTACTCGGATG
GAAGCCGGTCTTGTCGATCAGGATGATCTGGACGAAGAGCATCAGGGGCTCGCGCCAGCCGAACTGTTCG
CCAGGCTCAAGGCGAGCATGCCCGACGGCGAGGATCTCGTCGTGACCCATGGCGATGCCTGCTTGCCGAA
TATCATGGTGGAAAATGGCCGCTTTTCTGGATTCATCGACTGTGGCCGGCTGGGTGTGGCGGACCGCTAT
CAGGACATAGCGTTGGCTACCCGTGATATTGCTGAAGAGCTTGGCGGCGAATGGGCTGACCGCTTCCTCG
TGCTTTACGGTATCGCCGCTCCCGATTCGCAGCGCATCGCCTTCTATCGCCTTCTTGACGAGTTCTTCTG
ACTGTCAGACCAAGTTTACTCATATATACTTTAGATTGATTTAAAACTTCATTTTTAATTTAAAAGGATC
TAGGTGAAGATCCTTTTTGATAATCTCATGACCAAAATCCCTTAACGTGAGTTTTCGTTCCACTGAGCGT
CAGACCCCGTAGAAAAGATCAAAGGATCTTCTTGAGATCCTTTTTTTCTGCGCGTAATCTGCTGCTTGCA
AACAAAAAAACCACCGCTACCAGCGGTGGTTTGTTTGCCGGATCAAGAGCTACCAACTCTTTTTCCGAAG
GTAACTGGCTTCAGCAGAGCGCAGATACCAAATACTGTTCTTCTAGTGTAGCCGTAGTTAGGCCACCACT
TCAAGAACTCTGTAGCACCGCCTACATACCTCGCTCTGCTAATCCTGTTACCAGTGGCTGCTGCCAGTGG
CGATAAGTCGTGTCTTACCGGGTTGGACTCAAGACGATAGTTACCGGATAAGGCGCAGCGGTCGGGCTGA
ACGGGGGGTTCGTGCACACAGCCCAGCTTGGAGCGAACGACCTACACCGAACTGAGATACCTACAGCGTG
AGCTATGAGAAAGCGCCACGCTTCCCGAAGGGAGAAAGGCGGACAGGTATCCGGTAAGCGGCAGGGTCGG
AACAGGAGAGCGCACGAGGGAGCTTCCAGGGGGAAACGCCTGGTATCTTTATAGTCCTGTCGGGTTTCGC
CACCTCTGACTTGAGCGTCGATTTTTGTGATGCTCGTCAGGGGGGCGGAGCCTATGGAAAAACGCCAGCA
ACGCGGCCTTTTTACGGTTCCTGGCCTTTTGCTGGCCTTTTGCTCACATGTTCTTTCCTGCGTTATCCCC
TGATTCTGTGGATAACCGTATTACCGCCTTTGAGTGAGCTGATACCGCTCGCCGCAGCCGAACGACCGAG
CGCAGCGAGTCAGTGAGCGAGGAAGCGGAAGAGCGCCCAATACGCAAACCGCCTCTCCCCGCGCGTTGGC
CGATTCATTAATGCAGGATCTCGATCCCGCGAAATTAATACGACTCACTATAGGGAGACCACAACGGTTT
CCCTCTAGAATCACCGAGTTTATTCTTGACACCTGATGCGATGAATGATATAATAGGAAAGTACTGTTTT
GTTTAACTTTAAGAAGGGGATATACATATGCGGGGTTCTCATCATCATCATCATCATGGTATGGCTAGCA
TGACTGGTGGACAGCAAATGGGTCGGGATCTGTACGACGATGACGATAAGGATCCGATGGTCGACTCATC
ACGTCGTAAGTGGAATAAGGCAGGTCACGCAGTCAGAGCTATAGGTCGGCTGAGCTCACCCGTGGTTTCC
GAGCGGATGTACCCCGAGGACGGCGCCCTGAAGAGCGAGATCAAGAAGGGGCTGAGGCTGAAGGACGGCG
GCCACTACGCCGCCGAGGTCAAGACCACCTACAAGGCCAAGAAGCCCGTGCAGCTGCCCGGCGCCTACAT
CGTGGACATCAAGTTGGACATCGTGTCCCACAACGAGGACTACACCATCGTGGAACAGTGCGAACGCGCC
GAGGGCCGCCACTCCACCGGCGGCATGGACGAGCTGTACAAGGGAGGTACAGGCGGGAGTCTGGTGAGCA
AGGGCGAGGAGGATAACATGGCCATCATCAAGGAGTTCATGCGCTTCAAGGTGCACATGGAGGGCTCCGT
GAACGGCCACGAGTTCGAGATCGAGGGCGAGGGCGAGGGCCGCCCCTACGAGGCCTTTCAGACCGCTAAG
CTGAAGGTGACCAAGGGTGGCCCCCTGCCCTTCGCCTGGGACATCCTGTCCCCTCAGTTCATGTACGGCT
CCAAGGCCTACATTAAGCACCCAGCCGACATCCCCGACTACTTCAAGCTGTCCTTCCCCGAGGGCTTCAG
GTGGGAGCGCGTGATGAACTTCGAGGACGGCGGCATTATTCACGTGAACCAGGACTCCTCCCTGCAGGAC
GGCGTATTCATCTACAAGGTGAAGCTGCGCGGCACCAACTTCCCCCCCGACGGCCCCGTAATGCAGAAGA
AGACCATGGGCTGGGAGGCTACGCGTGACGACCTGACTGAAGAGCAGATCGCAGAATTTAAAGAGGCTTT
CTCCCTATTTGACAAGGACGGGGATGGGACGATAACAACCAAGGAGCTTGGGACGGTGTTCCGATCGCTG
GGGCAGAACCCCACAGAAGCAGAGCTGCAGGACATGATCAATGAAGTAGATGCCGACGGTGACGGCACAT
TCGACTTCCCTGAGTTCCTGACGATGATGGCAAGAAAAATGAATGACACAGACAGTGAAGAGGAAATTCG
CGAAGCGTTCCGCGTGTTTGATAAGGACGGCAATGGCTACATCGGCGCAGCAGAGCTTCGCCACGTGATG
ACAGACCTTGGAGAGAAGTTAACAGATGAGGAGGTTGATGAAATGATCAGGGTAGCAGACATCGATGGGG
ATGGTCAGGTAAACTACGAAGAGTTTGTACAAATGATGACAGCGAAGTAGGAATTCGAAGCTTGATCCGG
CTGCTAACAAAGCCCGAAAGGAAGCTGAGTTGGCTGCTGCCACCGCTGAGCAA
