Features (pLannotate 1.2.2; 16 found; start..end, strand, type, name):
      4..51      +  terminator     T7 terminator: transcription terminator for bacteriophage T7 RNA polymerase
     77..143     +  CDS            lacZα (fragment): LacZα fragment of β-galactosidase; lacZ fragment
    148..576     +  rep_origin     f1 ori (sequence partly withheld): f1 bacteriophage origin of replication; arrow indicates direction of (+) strand synthesis
    629..733     +  promoter       AmpR promoter: bla
    734..1528    +  CDS            NeoR/KanR: aminoglycoside phosphotransferase from Tn5; aph(3')-II (or nptII); confers resistance to neomycin, kanamycin, and G418 (Geneticin®)
   1699..2287    +  rep_origin     ori: high-copy-number ColE1/pMB1/pBR322/pUC origin of replication
   2470..2523    +  CDS            lacI (fragment): lac repressor; lacI; The lac repressor binds to the lac operator to inhibit transcription in E. coli. This inhibition can be relieved by adding lactose or isopropyl-β-D-thiogalactopyranoside (IPTG).
   2543..2561    +  promoter       T7 promoter: promoter for bacteriophage T7 RNA polymerase
   2645..2667    +  RBS            RBS: efficient ribosome binding site from bacteriophage T7 gene 10 (Olins and Rangwala, 1989)
   2687..2707    +  CDS            capTEV™ (fragment): composite tag for in vivo biotinylation, TEV protease cleavage, and 6xHis tagging
   2708..2740    +  CDS            T7 tag (gene 10 leader): leader peptide from bacteriophage T7 gene 10 promotes efficient translation in E. coli
   2744..2767    +  CDS            Xpress™ tag: Xpress™ epitope tag, including an enterokinase recognition and cleavage site
   2789..2845    +  CDS            calmodulin-binding peptide: calmodulin-binding peptide from avian smooth muscle myosin light chain kinase
   2851..3577    +  CDS            HyPerRed (fragment): red fluorescent genetically encoded indicator for H2O2 ()
   3584..3934    +  CDS            CALMA_ARBPU (fragment): Experimental evidence at protein level: Swiss-Prot protein existence level 1. Calmodulin mediates the control of a large number of enzymes, ion channels and other proteins by Ca(2+). Among the enzymes to be stimulated by the calmodulin-Ca(2+) complex are a number of protein kinases and phosphatases. From Arbacia punctulata (Punctuate sea urchin).
   4047..4096    +  CDS            SET1 (fragment): solubility-enhancement tag derived from T7 phage gene 10B
>Addgene plasmid #113942 | pRSM42 | addgene full sequence | sequence record 227508 | Addgene NGS Result
TAACTAGCATAACCCCTTGGGGCCTCTAAACGGGTCTTGAGGGGTTTTTTGCTGAAAGGAGGAACTATAT
CCGGATCTGGCGTAATAGCGAAGAGGCCAGCACCGATCGCCCTTCCCAACAGTTGCGCAGCCTGAATGGC
GAATGGG
[124 nt withheld, positions 148-271]
C
[91 nt withheld, positions 273-363]
A
[49 nt withheld, positions 365-413]
CCTTTGACGTTGGAGTCCACGTTCTTT
[37 nt withheld, positions 441-477]
ACCCTATCTCGGTCTATTCTTTTGATTTATAAGGGATTTTGCCGATTTCGGCCTATTGGTTAAAAAATGA
GCTGATTTAACAAAAATTTAACGCGAATTTTAACAAAATATTAACGCTTACAATTTAGGTGGCACTTTTC
GGGGAAATGTGCGCGGAACCCCTATTTGTTTATTTTTCTAAATACATTCAAATATGTATCCGCTCATGAG
ACAATAACCCTGATAAATGCTTCAATAATATTGAAAAAGGAAGAGTATGATTGAACAAGATGGATTGCAC
GCAGGTTCTCCGGCCGCTTGGGTGGAGAGGCTATTCGGCTATGACTGGGCACAACAGACAATCGGCTGCT
CTGATGCCGCCGTGTTCCGGCTGTCAGCGCAGGGGCGCCCGGTTCTTTTTGTCAAGACCGACCTGTCCGG
TGCCCTGAATGAACTGCAAGACGAGGCAGCGCGGCTATCGTGGCTGGCCACGACGGGCGTTCCTTGCGCA
GCTGTGCTCGACGTTGTCACTGAAGCGGGAAGGGACTGGCTGCTATTGGGCGAAGTGCCGGGGCAGGATC
TCCTGTCATCTCACCTTGCTCCTGCCGAGAAAGTATCCATCATGGCTGATGCAATGCGGCGGCTGCATAC
GCTTGATCCGGCTACCTGCCCATTCGACCACCAAGCGAAACATCGCATCGAGCGAGCACGTACTCGGATG
GAAGCCGGTCTTGTCGATCAGGATGATCTGGACGAAGAGCATCAGGGGCTCGCGCCAGCCGAACTGTTCG
CCAGGCTCAAGGCGAGCATGCCCGACGGCGAGGATCTCGTCGTGACCCATGGCGATGCCTGCTTGCCGAA
TATCATGGTGGAAAATGGCCGCTTTTCTGGATTCATCGACTGTGGCCGGCTGGGTGTGGCGGACCGCTAT
CAGGACATAGCGTTGGCTACCCGTGATATTGCTGAAGAGCTTGGCGGCGAATGGGCTGACCGCTTCCTCG
TGCTTTACGGTATCGCCGCTCCCGATTCGCAGCGCATCGCCTTCTATCGCCTTCTTGACGAGTTCTTCTG
ACTGTCAGACCAAGTTTACTCATATATACTTTAGATTGATTTAAAACTTCATTTTTAATTTAAAAGGATC
TAGGTGAAGATCCTTTTTGATAATCTCATGACCAAAATCCCTTAACGTGAGTTTTCGTTCCACTGAGCGT
CAGACCCCGTAGAAAGGATCAAAGGATCTTCTTGAGATCCTTTTTTTCTGCGCGTAATCTGCTGCTTGCA
AACAAAAAAACCACCGCTACCAGCGGTGGTTTGTTTGCCGGATCAAGAGCTACCAACTCTTTTTCCGAAG
GTAACTGGCTTCAGCAGAGCGCAGATACCAAATACTGTTCTTCTAGTGTAGCCGTAGTTAGGCCACCACT
TCAAGAACTCTGTAGCACCGCCTACATACCTCGCTCTGCTAATCCTGTTACCAGTGGCTGCTGCCAGTGG
CGATAAGTCGTGTCTTACCGGGTTGGACTCAAGACGATAGTTACCGGATAAGGCGCAGCGGTCGGGCTGA
ACGGGGGGTTCGTGCACACAGCCCAGCTTGGAGCGAACGACCTACACCGAACTGAGATACCTACAGCGTG
AGCTATGAGAAAGCGCCACGCTTCCCGAAGGGAGAAAGGCGGACAGGTATCCGGTAAGCGGCAGGGTCGG
AACAGGAGAGCGCACGAGGGAGCTTCCAGGGGGAAACGCCTGGTATCTTTATAGTCCTGTCGGGTTTCGC
CACCTCTGACTTGAGCGTCGATTTTTGTGATGCTCGTCAGGGGGGCGGAGCCTATGGAAAAACGCCAGCA
ACGCGGCCTTTTTACGGTTCCTGGCCTTTTGCTGGCCTTTTGCTCACATGTTCTTTCCTGCGTTATCCCC
TGATTCTGTGGATAACCGTATTACCGCCTTTGAGTGAGCTGATACCGCTCGCCGCAGCCGAACGACCGAG
CGCAGCGAGTCAGTGAGCGAGGAAGCGGAAGAGCGCCCAATACGCAAACCGCCTCTCCCCGCGCGTTGGC
CGATTCATTAATGCAGGATCTCGATCCCGCGAAATTAATACGACTCACTATAGGGAGACCACAACGGTTT
CCCTCTAGAATCACCGAGTTTATTCTTGACACCTGATGCGATGAATGATATAATAGGAAAGTACTGTTTT
GTTTAACTTTAAGAAGGAGATATACATATGCGGGGTTCTCATCATCATCATCATCATGGTATGGCTAGCA
TGACTGGTGGACAGCAAATGGGTCGGGATCTGTACGACGATGACGATAAGGATCCGATGGTCGACTCATC
ACGTCGTAAGTGGAATAAGGCAGGTCACGCAGTCAGAGCTATAGGTCGGCTGAGCTCACCCGTGGTTTCC
GAGCGGATGTACCCCGAGGACGGCGCCCTGAAGAGCGAGATCAAGAAGGGGCTGAGGCTGAAGGACGGCG
GCCACTACGCCGCCGAGGTCAAGACCACCTACAAGGCCAAGAAGCCCGTGCAGCTGCCCGGCGCCTACAT
CGTGGACATCAAGTTGGACATCGTGTCCCACAACGAGGACTACACCATCGTGGAACAGTGCGAACGCGCC
GAGGGCCGCCACTCCACCGGCGGCATGGACGAGCTGTACAAGGGAGGTACAGGCGGGAGTCTGGTGAGCA
AGGGCGAGGAGGATAACATGGCCATCATCAAGGAGTTCATGCGCTTCAAGGTGCACATGGAGGGCTCCGT
GAACGGCCACGAGTTCGAGATCGAGGGCGAGGGCGAGGGCCGCCCCTACGAGGCCTTTCAGACCGCTAAG
CTGAAGGTGACCAAGGGTGGCCCCCTGCCCTTCGCCTGGGACATCCTGTCCCCTCAGTTCATGTACGGCT
CCAAGGCCTACATTAAGCACCCAGCCGACATCCCCGACTACTTCAAGCTGTCCTTCCCCGAGGGCTTCAG
GTGGGAGCGCGTGATGAACTTCGAGGACGGCGGCATTATTCACGTGAACCAGGACTCCTCCCTGCAGGAC
GGCGTATTCATCTACAAGGTGAAGCTGCGCGGCACCAACTTCCCCCCCGACGGCCCCGTAATGCAGAAGA
AGACCATGGGCTGGGAGGCTACGCGTGACGACCTGACTGAAGAGCAGATCGCAGAATTTAAAGAGGCTTT
CTCCCTATTTGACAAGGACGGGGATGGGACGATAACAACCAAGGAGCTTGGGACGGTGTTCCGATCGCTG
GGGCAGAACCCCACAGAAGCAGAGCTGCAGGACATGATCAATGAAGTAGATGCCGACGGTGACGGCACAT
TCGACTTCCCTGAGTTCCTGACGATGATGGCAAGAAAAATGAATGACACAGACAGTGAAGAGGAAATTCG
CGAAGCGTTCCGCGTGTTTGATAAGGACGGCAATGGCTACATCGGCGCAGCAGAGCTTCGCCACGTGATG
ACAGACCTTGGAGAGAAGTTAACAGATGAGGAGGTTGATGAAATGATCAGGGTAGCAGACATCGATGGGG
ATGGTCAGGTAAACTACGAAGAGTTTGTACAAATGATGACAGCGAAGTAGGAATTCGAAGCTTGATCCGG
CTGCTAACAAAGCCCGAAAGGAAGCTGAGTTGGCTGCTGCCACCGCTGAGCAA
